Addgene plasmid #82217: pDONR223_SMAD5_WT
Purpose: Gateway Donor vector containing SMAD5 , part of the Target Accelerator Plasmid Collection.
Depositing lab: Jesse Boehm & William Hahn & David Root. Depositing organization: Broad Institute. Publication: Systematic Functional Interrogation of Rare Cancer Variants Identifies Oncogenic Alleles. Kim E, Ilic N, Shrestha Y, Zou L, Kamburov A, Zhu C, Yang X, Lubonja R, Tran N, Nguyen C, Lawrence MS, Piccioni F, Bagul M, Doench JG, Chouinard CR, Wu X, Hogstrom L, Natoli T, Tamayo P, Horn H, Corsello SM, Lage K, Root DE, Subramanian A, Golub TR, Getz G, Boehm JS, Hahn WC. Cancer Discov. 2016 Jul;6(7):714-26. doi: 10.1158/2159-8290.CD-16-0160. Epub 2016 May 4. PubMed 27147599.
Backbone
  Vector backbone: pDONR223
  Backbone manufacturer: Invitrogen
  Backbone size w/o insert (bp): 2790
  Vector type: Gateway Entry vector
Growth in bacteria
  Bacterial resistance: Spectinomycin, 50 μg/mL
  Growth temperature: 37°C
  Growth strain: DH5alpha
  Copy number: High Copy
Gene/Insert
  Gene/Insert name: SMAD5
  Species: H. sapiens (human)
  Mutation: WT
  GenBank ID: NM_005903.6
  Entrez Gene: SMAD5 (a.k.a. DWFC, JV5-1, MADH5)
  Promoter: None
  Cloning method: Gateway Cloning
  Sequencing primers: 5′ M13pUC-fwd; 3′ M13-Rev
Terms and licenses: Academic/Nonprofit Terms; Industry Terms: Not Available to Industry
Depositor comments: Open state: NO stop codon immediately follows insert. Supporting reference: Systematic morphological profiling of human gene and allele function via Cell Painting. Rohban MH, et al. Elife. 2017, Mar 18;6. pii: e24060. PubMed PMID 28315521
How to cite: pDONR223_SMAD5_WT was a gift from Jesse Boehm & William Hahn & David Root (Addgene plasmid # 82217 ; http://n2t.net/addgene:82217 ; RRID:Addgene_82217)
