[The description below was written by a language model from this plasmid's Addgene catalogue record and pLannotate feature annotations shown in this document.]
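Description:
pDONR223_SMAD5_WT is a Gateway entry clone built on the Invitrogen pDONR223 backbone, carrying the wild-type human SMAD5 open reading frame. It is a bacterial propagation and shuttling plasmid rather than an expression vector. It replicates in E. coli from a high-copy ColE1/pUC-type origin and is selected with spectinomycin through the aadA (SmR) aminoglycoside adenylyltransferase gene. That gene appears to be driven by a fragment of the class 1 integron Pc promoter annotated upstream, next to a residual gentamicin acetyltransferase fragment. The sequenced record is about 4.2 kb. It also contains rrnB T1 and T2 terminators, which insulate the cloning region from read-through transcription, along with small lacZα and lacI remnants of the backbone.

The SMAD5 coding sequence encodes a receptor-regulated SMAD that acts as a transcriptional modulator downstream of BMP type 1 receptor kinases. It is flanked by two attL recombination sites; the automated annotation labels them attL3 and attL2, both attL variants used in the Gateway LR reaction. No promoter drives the insert in this plasmid. A T7 promoter is annotated just beyond the downstream attL site on the opposite strand, so it faces back toward the insert in antisense orientation. The clone is in the "open" configuration, with no stop codon immediately after the ORF, so transfer by LR Clonase into a suitable destination vector can give in-frame C-terminal fusions to tags or reporters.

The plasmid belongs to the Target Accelerator Plasmid Collection. There it provides the wild-type reference for studies that compare cancer-associated variant alleles with their normal counterparts in functional and morphological profiling assays.
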