Features (pLannotate 1.2.2; 12 found; start..end, strand, type, name):
     38..74      -  CDS            lacZα (fragment): LacZα fragment of β-galactosidase; lacZ fragment
     91..186     +  protein_bind   attL3: mutant version of attL; recombination site for the Gateway® LR reaction LR Clonase™
    189..1583    +  CDS            SMAD5: SMAD5_HUMAN - Also known as MADH5. Experimental evidence at protein level: Swiss-Prot protein existence level 1. Transcriptional modulator activated by BMP (bone morphogenetic proteins) type 1 receptor kinase. SMAD5 is a receptor- regulated SMAD (R-SMAD). From Homo sapiens (Human).
   1585..1684    -  protein_bind   attL2: mutant version of attL; recombination site for the Gateway® LR reaction LR Clonase™
   1702..1720    -  promoter       T7 promoter: promoter for bacteriophage T7 RNA polymerase
   1910..1933    +  promoter       Pc promoter (fragment): intI1 (promoter lies within the coding sequence); class 1 integron promoter
   2109..2165    +  CDS            GmR (fragment): gentamycin acetyltransferase; aacC1; confers resistance to gentamycin
   2172..2963    +  CDS            SmR: aminoglycoside adenylyltransferase (Murphy, 1985); aadA; confers resistance to spectinomycin and streptomycin
   3056..3644    +  rep_origin     ori: high-copy-number ColE1/pMB1/pBR322/pUC origin of replication
   3827..3919    +  CDS            lacI (fragment): lac repressor; lacI; The lac repressor binds to the lac operator to inhibit transcription in E. coli. This inhibition can be relieved by adding lactose or isopropyl-β-D-thiogalactopyranoside (IPTG).
   3974..4001    -  terminator     rrnB T2 terminator: transcription terminator T2 from the E. coli rrnB gene
   4133..4176    +  terminator     rrnB T1 terminator: Escherichia coli rrnB; transcription terminator T1 from the E. coli rrnB gene
>Addgene plasmid #82217 | pDONR223_SMAD5_WT | addgene full sequence | sequence record 164902 | Addgene NGS result
GGCAGTTCCCTACTCTCGCGTTAACGCTAGCATGGATGTTTTCCCAGTCACGACGTTGTAAAACGACGGC
CAGTCTTAAGCTCGGGCCCCAAATAATGATTTTATTTTGACTGATAGTGACCTGTTCGTTGCAACAAATT
GATGAGCAATGCTTTTTTATAATGCCAACTTTGTACAAAAAAGTTGGCATGACGTCAATGGCCAGCTTGT
TTTCTTTTACTAGTCCAGCAGTAAAGCGATTGTTGGGCTGGAAACAAGGTGATGAGGAGGAGAAATGGGC
AGAAAAGGCAGTTGATGCTTTGGTGAAGAAACTAAAAAAGAAAAAGGGTGCCATGGAGGAACTGGAGAAA
GCCTTGAGCAGTCCAGGACAGCCGAGTAAATGTGTCACTATTCCCAGATCTTTAGATGGACGCCTGCAGG
TTTCTCACAGAAAAGGCTTACCCCATGTTATATATTGTCGTGTTTGGCGCTGGCCGGATTTGCAGAGTCA
TCATGAGCTAAAGCCGTTGGATATTTGTGAATTTCCTTTTGGATCTAAGCAAAAAGAAGTTTGTATCAAC
CCATACCACTATAAGAGAGTGGAGAGTCCAGTCTTACCTCCAGTATTAGTGCCTCGTCATAATGAATTCA
ATCCACAACACAGCCTTCTGGTTCAGTTTAGGAACCTGAGCCACAATGAACCACACATGCCACAAAATGC
CACGTTTCCAGATTCTTTCCACCAGCCCAACAACACTCCTTTTCCCTTATCTCCAAACAGCCCTTATCCC
CCTTCTCCTGCTAGCAGCACATATCCCAACTCCCCAGCAAGTTCTGGACCAGGAAGTCCATTTCAGCTCC
CAGCTGATACGCCTCCTCCTGCCTATATGCCACCTGATGATCAGATGGGTCAAGATAATTCCCAGCCTAT
GGATACAAGCAATAATATGATTCCTCAGATTATGCCCAGTATATCCAGCAGGGATGTTCAGCCTGTTGCC
TATGAAGAGCCTAAACATTGGTGTTCAATAGTCTACTATGAATTAAACAATCGTGTTGGAGAAGCTTTTC
ATGCATCTTCTACTAGTGTGTTAGTAGATGGATTCACAGATCCTTCAAATAACAAAAGTAGATTCTGCTT
GGGTTTGTTGTCAAATGTTAATCGTAATTCGACAATTGAAAACACTAGGCGACATATTGGAAAAGGTGTT
CATCTGTACTATGTTGGTGGAGAGGTGTATGCGGAATGCCTCAGTGACAGCAGCATATTTGTACAGAGTA
GGAACTGCAACTTTCATCATGGCTTTCATCCCACCACTGTCTGTAAGATTCCCAGCAGCTGCAGCCTCAA
AATTTTTAACAATCAGGAGTTTGCTCAGCTTCTGGCTCAATCTGTCAACCATGGGTTTGAGGCAGTATAT
GAGCTCACCAAAATGTGTACCATTCGGATGAGTTTTGTCAAGGGTTGGGGAGCAGAATATCACCGGCAGG
ATGTAACCAGCACCCCATGTTGGATTGAGATTCATCTTCATGGGCCTCTTCAGTGGCTGGATAAAGTCCT
TACTCAGATGGGCTCCCCTCTGAACCCCATATCTTCTGTTTCATACCCAACTTTCTTGTACAAAGTTGGC
ATTATAAGAAAGCATTGCTTATCAATTTGTTGCAACGAACAGGTCACTATCAGTCAAAATAAAATCATTA
TTTGCCATCCAGCTGATATCCCCTATAGTGAGTCGTATTACATGGTCATAGCTGTTTCCTGGCAGCTCTG
GCCCGTGTCTCAAAATCTCTGATGTTACATTGCACAAGATAAAAATATATCATCATGCCTCCTCTAGACC
AGCCAGGACAGAAATGCCTCGACTTCGCTGCTACCCAAGGTTGCCGGGTGACGCACACCGTGGAAACGGA
TGAAGGCACGAACCCAGTGGACATAAGCCTGTTCGGTTCGTAAGCTGTAATGCAAGTAGCGTATGCGCTC
ACGCAACTGGTCCAGAACCTTGACCGAACGCAGCGGTGGTAACGGCGCAGTGGCGGTTTTCATGGCTTGT
TATGACTGTTTTTTTGGGGTACAGTCTATGCCTCGGGCATCCAAGCAGCAAGCGCGTTACGCCGTGGGTC
GATGTTTGATGTTATGGAGCAGCAACGATGTTACGCAGCAGGGCAGTCGCCCTAAAACAAAGTTAAACAT
TATGAGGGAAGCGGTGATCGCCGAAGTATCGACTCAACTATCAGAGGTAGTTGGCGTCATCGAGCGCCAT
CTCGAACCGACGTTGCTGGCCGTACATTTGTACGGCTCCGCAGTGGATGGCGGCCTGAAGCCACACAGTG
ATATTGATTTGCTGGTTACGGTGACCGTAAGGCTTGATGAAACAACGCGGCGAGCTTTGATCAACGACCT
TTTGGAAACTTCGGCTTCCCCTGGAGAGAGCGAGATTCTCCGCGCTGTAGAAGTCACCATTGTTGTGCAC
GACGACATCATTCCGTGGCGTTATCCAGCTAAGCGCGAACTGCAATTTGGAGAATGGCAGCGCAATGACA
TTCTTGCAGGTATCTTCGAGCCAGCCACGATCGACATTGATCTGGCTATCTTGCTGACAAAAGCAAGAGA
ACATAGCGTTGCCTTGGTAGGTCCAGCGGCGGAGGAACTCTTTGATCCGGTTCCTGAACAGGATCTATTT
GAGGCGCTAAATGAAACCTTAACGCTATGGAACTCGCCGCCCGACTGGGCTGGCGATGAGCGAAATGTAG
TGCTTACGTTGTCCCGCATTTGGTACAGCGCAGTAACCGGCAAAATCGCGCCGAAGGATGTCGCTGCCGA
CTGGGCAATGGAGCGCCTGCCGGCCCAGTATCAGCCCGTCATACTTGAAGCTAGACAGGCTTATCTTGGA
CAAGAAGAAGATCGCTTGGCCTCGCGCGCAGATCAGTTGGAAGAATTTGTCCACTACGTGAAAGGCGAGA
TCACCAAGGTAGTCGGCAAATAACCCTCGAGCCACCCATGACCAAAATCCCTTAACGTGAGTTACGCGTC
GTTCCACTGAGCGTCAGACCCCGTAGAAAAGATCAAAGGATCTTCTTGAGATCCTTTTTTTCTGCGCGTA
ATCTGCTGCTTGCAAACAAAAAAACCACCGCTACCAGCGGTGGTTTGTTTGCCGGATCAAGAGCTACCAA
CTCTTTTTCCGAAGGTAACTGGCTTCAGCAGAGCGCAGATACCAAATACTGTTCTTCTAGTGTAGCCGTA
GTTAGGCCACCACTTCAAGAACTCTGTAGCACCGCCTACATACCTCGCTCTGCTAATCCTGTTACCAGTG
GCTGCTGCCAGTGGCGATAAGTCGTGTCTTACCGGGTTGGACTCAAGACGATAGTTACCGGATAAGGCGC
AGCGGTCGGGCTGAACGGGGGGTTCGTGCACACAGCCCAGCTTGGAGCGAACGACCTACACCGAACTGAG
ATACCTACAGCGTGAGCTATGAGAAAGCGCCACGCTTCCCGAAGGGAGAAAGGCGGACAGGTATCCGGTA
AGCGGCAGGGTCGGAACAGGAGAGCGCACGAGGGAGCTTCCAGGGGGAAACGCCTGGTATCTTTATAGTC
CTGTCGGGTTTCGCCACCTCTGACTTGAGCGTCGATTTTTGTGATGCTCGTCAGGGGGGCGGAGCCTATG
GAAAAACGCCAGCAACGCGGCCTTTTTACGGTTCCTGGCCTTTTGCTGGCCTTTTGCTCACATGTTCTTT
CCTGCGTTATCCCCTGATTCTGTGGATAACCGTATTACCGCCTTTGAGTGAGCTGATACCGCTCGCCGCA
GCCGAACGACCGAGCGCAGCGAGTCAGTGAGCGAGGAAGCGGAAGAGCGCCCAATACGCAAACCGCCTCT
CCCCGCGCGTTGGCCGATTCATTAATGCAGCTGGCACGACAGGTTTCCCGACTGGAAAGCGGGCAGTGAG
CGCAACGCAATTAATACGCGTACCGCTAGCCAGGAAGAGTTTGTAGAAACGCAAAAAGGCCATCCGTCAG
GATGGCCTTCTGCTTAGTTTGATGCCTGGCAGTTTATGGCGGGCGTCCTGCCCGCCACCCTCCGGGCCGT
TGCTTCACAACGTTCAAATCCGCTCCCGGCGGATTTGTCCTACTCAGGAGAGCGTTCACCGACAAACAAC
AGATAAAACGAAAGGCCCAGTCTTCCGACTGAGCCTTTCGTTTTATTTGATGCCT
