>Addgene plasmid #82217 | pDONR223_SMAD5_WT | depositor partial sequence | sequence record 155588 | Insert sequence
ATGACGTCAATGGCCAGCTTGTTTTCTTTTACTAGTCCAGCAGTAAAGCGATTGTTGGGCTGGAAACAAG
GTGATGAGGAGGAGAAATGGGCAGAAAAGGCAGTTGATGCTTTGGTGAAGAAACTAAAAAAGAAAAAGGG
TGCCATGGAGGAACTGGAGAAAGCCTTGAGCAGTCCAGGACAGCCGAGTAAATGTGTCACTATTCCCAGA
TCTTTAGATGGACGCCTGCAGGTTTCTCACAGAAAAGGCTTACCCCATGTTATATATTGTCGTGTTTGGC
GCTGGCCGGATTTGCAGAGTCATCATGAGCTAAAGCCGTTGGATATTTGTGAATTTCCTTTTGGATCTAA
GCAAAAAGAAGTTTGTATCAACCCATACCACTATAAGAGAGTGGAGAGTCCAGTCTTACCTCCAGTATTA
GTGCCTCGTCATAATGAATTCAATCCACAACACAGCCTTCTGGTTCAGTTTAGGAACCTGAGCCACAATG
AACCACACATGCCACAAAATGCCACGTTTCCAGATTCTTTCCACCAGCCCAACAACACTCCTTTTCCCTT
ATCTCCAAACAGCCCTTATCCCCCTTCTCCTGCTAGCAGCACATATCCCAACTCCCCAGCAAGTTCTGGA
CCAGGAAGTCCATTTCAGCTCCCAGCTGATACGCCTCCTCCTGCCTATATGCCACCTGATGATCAGATGG
GTCAAGATAATTCCCAGCCTATGGATACAAGCAATAATATGATTCCTCAGATTATGCCCAGTATATCCAG
CAGGGATGTTCAGCCTGTTGCCTATGAAGAGCCTAAACATTGGTGTTCAATAGTCTACTATGAATTAAAC
AATCGTGTTGGAGAAGCTTTTCATGCATCTTCTACTAGTGTGTTAGTAGATGGATTCACAGATCCTTCAA
ATAACAAAAGTAGATTCTGCTTGGGTTTGTTGTCAAATGTTAATCGTAATTCGACAATTGAAAACACTAG
GCGACATATTGGAAAAGGTGTTCATCTGTACTATGTTGGTGGAGAGGTGTATGCGGAATGCCTCAGTGAC
AGCAGCATATTTGTACAGAGTAGGAACTGCAACTTTCATCATGGCTTTCATCCCACCACTGTCTGTAAGA
TTCCCAGCAGCTGCAGCCTCAAAATTTTTAACAATCAGGAGTTTGCTCAGCTTCTGGCTCAATCTGTCAA
CCATGGGTTTGAGGCAGTATATGAGCTCACCAAAATGTGTACCATTCGGATGAGTTTTGTCAAGGGTTGG
GGAGCAGAATATCACCGGCAGGATGTAACCAGCACCCCATGTTGGATTGAGATTCATCTTCATGGGCCTC
TTCAGTGGCTGGATAAAGTCCTTACTCAGATGGGCTCCCCTCTGAACCCCATATCTTCTGTTTCA
